Addgene plasmid #230341: AiP14977 - pAAV-AiE1381m-minBG-SYFP2-P2A-3XFLAG-10aa-H2B-WPRE3-BGHpA (Alias: CN4977)
Purpose: AiE1381m is an enhancer sequence, designed to drive AAV-mediated transgene expression in specific populations of brain cells
Depositing lab: Allen Institute for Brain Science & Boaz Levi. Depositing organization: Allen Institute. Publication: A suite of enhancer AAVs and transgenic mouse lines for genetic access to cortical cell types. Ben-Simon Y, Hooper M, Narayan S, Daigle TL, Dwivedi D, Way SW, Oster A, Stafford DA, Mich JK, Taormina MJ, Martinez RA, Opitz-Araya X, Roth JR, Alexander JR, Allen S, Amster A, Arbuckle J, Ayala A, Baker PM, Bakken TE, Barcelli T, Barta S, Bendrick J, Bertagnolli D, Bielstein C, Bishwakarma P, Bowlus J, Boyer G, Brouner K, Casian B, Casper T, Chakka AB, Chakrabarty R, Chance RK, Chavan S, Clark M, Colbert K, Collman F, Daniel S, Departee M, DiValentin P, Donadio N, Dotson N, Egdorf T, Fliss T, Gabitto M, Garcia J, Gary A, Gasperini M, Gloe J, Goldy J, Gore BB, Graybuck L, Greisman N, Haeseleer F, Halterman C, Haradon Z, Hastings SD, Helback O, Ho W, Hockemeyer D, Huang C, Huff S, Hunker A, Johansen N, Jones D, Juneau Z, Kalmbach B, Kannan M, Khem S, Kussick E, Kutsal R, Larsen R, Lee C, Lee AY, Leibly M, Lenz GH, Li S, Liang E, Lusk N, Madigan Z, Malloy J, Malone J, McCue R, Melchor J, Mollenkopf T, Moosman S, Morin E, Newman D, Ng L, Ngo K, Omstead V, Otto S, Oyama A, Pena N, Pham T, Phillips E, Pom CA, Potekhina L, Ransford S, Ray PL, Rette D, Reynoldson C, Rimorin C, Rocha D, Ruiz A, Sanchez REA, Sawyer L, Sedeno-Cortes A, Sevigny JP, Shapovalova N, Shepard N, Shulga L, Sigler AR, Siverts L, Soliman S, Somasundaram S, Staats B, Stewart K, Szelenyi E, Tieu M, Trader C, Tran A, van Velthoven CTJ, Walker M, Wang Y, Weed N, Wirthlin M, Wood T, Wynalda B, Yao Z, Zhou T, Ariza J, Dee N, Reding M, Ronellenfitch K, Mufti S, Sunkin SM, Smith KA, Esposito L, Waters J, Thyagarajan B, Yao S, Lein ES, Zeng H, Levi BP, Ngai J, Ting JT, Tasic B. Cell. 2025 May 16:S0092-8674(25)00513-6. doi: 10.1016/j.cell.2025.05.002. PubMed 40403729.
Backbone
  Vector backbone: pAAV2
  Vector type: AAV
Growth in bacteria
  Bacterial resistance: Ampicillin, 100 μg/mL
  Growth temperature: 37°C
  Growth strain: NEB Stable
  Copy number: High Copy
Gene/Insert
  Gene/Insert name: SYFP2-P2A-3XFLAG-10aa-H2B
  Species: Synthetic
  Promoter: minBG
  Cloning method: Gibson Cloning
Terms and licenses: Academic/Nonprofit Terms; Industry Terms: Not Available to Industry
How to cite: AiP14977 - pAAV-AiE1381m-minBG-SYFP2-P2A-3XFLAG-10aa-H2B-WPRE3-BGHpA (Alias: CN4977) was a gift from Allen Institute for Brain Science & Boaz Levi (Addgene plasmid # 230341 ; http://n2t.net/addgene:230341 ; RRID:Addgene_230341)
