[The description below was written by a language model from this plasmid's Addgene catalogue record and pLannotate feature annotations shown in this document.]
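Description:
AiP14977 (alias CN4977) is a 5.5 kb AAV transfer plasmid on a pAAV2 backbone, built to package a cell-type-directed reporter genome for delivery to the brain. It is propagated in E. coli from a high-copy ColE1/pUC-type origin with ampicillin selection (AmpR under its own bla promoter). The backbone also carries an f1 phage origin, along with small fragments of the pBR322 bom and rop regions. The expression cassette is flanked by AAV2 inverted terminal repeats, which are the cis elements needed for replication and encapsidation of the vector genome. The annotation finds one complete ITR downstream and only short ITR fragments upstream, as often happens when these repeats are annotated from sequencing reads. Short telR/telL sequences from coliphage N15 sit just outside each ITR; the record does not explain their purpose.

Between the ITRs, the enhancer AiE1381m is paired with the minBG minimal promoter. Neither element is annotated in the feature table, but they presumably occupy the unannotated stretch upstream of the reporter. A minimal promoter has little activity by itself, so the enhancer is meant to determine which brain cell populations express the transgene; the record does not name those populations. The synthetic open reading frame encodes the yellow fluorescent protein SYFP2, a P2A self-cleaving peptide, and then 3xFLAG joined through a 10-amino-acid linker to human histone H2B. One transcript should therefore yield a free fluorescent protein that fills the cell and a separate chromatin-bound, epitope-tagged nuclear marker. A shortened WPRE (WPRE3, annotated as two fragments) enhances expression post-transcriptionally, and a bovine growth hormone polyadenylation signal terminates the transcript. The plasmid belongs to a collection of enhancer AAVs developed for genetic access to cortical cell types, where such reporters serve to visualise and evaluate enhancer specificity.
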