Features (pLannotate 1.2.2; 20 found; start..end, strand, type, name):
    149..737     +  rep_origin     ori: high-copy-number ColE1/pMB1/pBR322/pUC origin of replication
    794..821     +  misc_feature   telR: telR; telomeric sequence from coliphage N15
    822..849     +  misc_feature   telL: telL; telomeric sequence from coliphage N15
    867..894     +  repeat_region  AAV2 ITR (fragment): inverted terminal repeat of adeno-associated virus serotype 2 inverted
    923..950     +  repeat_region  AAV2 ITR (fragment): inverted terminal repeat of adeno-associated virus serotype 2 inverted
   1756..2472    +  CDS            SYFP2: SYFP2 is a basic (constitutively fluorescent) yellow fluorescent protein published in 2006, derived from Aequorea victoria. It is reported to be a very rapidly-maturing monomer with moderate acid sensitivity.
   2551..2616    +  CDS            3xFLAG: three tandem FLAG® epitope tags, followed by an enterokinase cleavage site
   2647..3024    +  CDS            H2B: human histone H2B; HIST1H2BJ
   3058..3215    +  misc_feature   WPRE (fragment): woodchuck hepatitis virus posttranscriptional regulatory element
   3221..3301    +  misc_feature   WPRE (fragment): woodchuck hepatitis virus posttranscriptional regulatory element
   3318..3429    +  polyA_signal   bGH poly(A) signal: bovine growth hormone polyadenylation signal
   3547..3687    +  repeat_region  AAV2 ITR: inverted terminal repeat of adeno-associated virus serotype 2 inverted
   3694..3721    +  misc_feature   telR: telR; telomeric sequence from coliphage N15
   3722..3749    +  misc_feature   telL: telL; telomeric sequence from coliphage N15
   3750..3799    -  misc_feature   bom (fragment): basis of mobility region from pBR322
   3818..4273    +  rep_origin     f1 ori (sequence partly withheld): f1 bacteriophage origin of replication; arrow indicates direction of (+) strand synthesis
   4274..4323    -  misc_feature   bom (fragment): basis of mobility region from pBR322
   4425..4460    -  CDS            rop (fragment): Rop protein, which maintains plasmids at low copy number; rop
   4555..4659    +  promoter       AmpR promoter: bla
   4660..5520    +  CDS            AmpR: β-lactamase; bla; confers resistance to ampicillin, carbenicillin, and related antibiotics
>Addgene plasmid #230341 | AiP14977 - pAAV-AiE1381m-minBG-SYFP2-P2A-3XFLAG-10aa-H2B-WPRE3-BGHpA (Alias: CN4977) | addgene full sequence | sequence record 470780 | Addgene NGS Result
ATATACTTTAGATTGATTTAAAACTTCATTTTTAATTTAAAAGGATCTAGGTGAAGATCCTTTTTGATAA
TCTCATGACCAAAATCCCTTAACGTGAGTTTTCGTTCCACTGAGCGTCAGACCCCGTAGAAAAGATCAAA
GGATCTTCTTGAGATCCTTTTTTTCTGCGCGTAATCTGCTGCTTGCAAACAAAAAAACCACCGCTACCAG
CGGTGGTTTGTTTGCCGGATCAAGAGCTACCAACTCTTTTTCCGAAGGTAACTGGCTTCAGCAGAGCGCA
GATACCAAATACTGTTCTTCTAGTGTAGCCGTAGTTAGGCCACCACTTCAAGAACTCTGTAGCACCGCCT
ACATACCTCGCTCTGCTAATCCTGTTACCAGTGGCTGCTGCCAGTGGCGATAAGTCGTGTCTTACCGGGT
TGGACTCAAGACGATAGTTACCGGATAAGGCGCAGCGGTCGGGCTGAACGGGGGGTTCGTGCACACAGCC
CAGCTTGGAGCGAACGACCTACACCGAACTGAGATACCTACAGCGTGAGCTATGAGAAAGCGCCACGCTT
CCCGAAGGGAGAAAGGCGGACAGGTATCCGGTAAGCGGCAGGGTCGGAACAGGAGAGCGCACGAGGGAGC
TTCCAGGGGGAAACGCCTGGTATCTTTATAGTCCTGTCGGGTTTCGCCACCTCTGACTTGAGCGTCGATT
TTTGTGATGCTCGTCAGGGGGGCGGAGCCTATGGAAAAACGCCAGCAACGCGGCCTTTTTACGGTTCCTG
GCCTTTTGCTGGCCTTTTGCTCATATCAGCACACAATTGCCCATTATACGCGCGTATAATGGACTATTGT
GTGCTGATAACATGTCCTGCAGGCAGCTGCGCGCTCGCTCGCTCACTGAGGCCGCCCGGGCGTCGGGCGA
CCTTTGGTCGCCCGGCCTCAGTGAGCGAGCGAGCGCGCAGAGAGGGAGTGGCCAACTCCATCACTAGGGG
TTCCTGCGGCCGCACGCGTGTCCATGTTTGAGGGAAGCCAGACAAGGATCTCAGGACAAAAACCTAGAGG
CAGGAACTGAAGCAGAAGCCAAGGAGGAGTGCGACTTACTGGTTTCTCATGGCTTGCTCATCCTGCTTTC
TTATGCCATCCAGGACCACCCACCCCTTGTCAGATGAGCCCACCCACATCAGACATCAATCAAGAAAATG
TTCCACAGACTTGATCACAGGCCAATCTGGTGGGGACATTTTCTCAATTGAGGTTTCCTCTCTTTCAAAA
TGACTCTAGTCTGTGTCAAGTTGACATAAAAACTAGCCAGCACAGATGGTGACTATAACATTTCCTGCTT
CCCAGGGAGACTGGGAGGATTTAATGAGTCAATACACATGGTTTTATAGTGTGGCCTGCCGTCTGCTGAC
GACACACACGATAGCTATTGTATTAGTTACTTTCTAGTCGTTGCAACCAAAATACCAAAGGATACCGTCA
TGTGCAGGATTTGTATTTTGAGTCACAGTTTCAGAAGTGTCAGCTCCTCATGGCACGGAGGGAGTGTTGG
GACAGAGGAAATTTTTATCAAGGCAGGCAGGAAGCAGAGGTGGGGTGTGTGTGTGCAAATATTAGAATGT
GGCTGACTTTGATTTATTTTGACTATACCCTCAGCTCCTGTGACCCGAGCTCGGGCTGGGCATAAAAGTC
AGGGCAGAGCCATCTATTGCTTACATTTGCTTCTGGGATCCAGATCTTTCGAAGCTAGCGCTACCGGTCG
CCACCATGGTCTCCAAGGGCGAGGAGCTGTTCACCGGGGTGGTGCCCATCCTGGTCGAGCTGGACGGCGA
TGTCAACGGCCACAAGTTCAGCGTGTCCGGCGAGGGCGAGGGCGATGCCACCTACGGCAAGCTGACCCTG
AAGCTGATCTGCACCACCGGCAAGCTGCCCGTGCCCTGGCCCACCCTCGTGACCACCCTGGGCTACGGCG
TGCAGTGCTTCGCCCGCTACCCCGACCACATGAAGCAGCACGACTTCTTCAAGTCCGCCATGCCCGAAGG
CTACGTCCAGGAGCGCACCATCTTCTTCAAAGACGACGGCAACTACAAGACCCGCGCCGAGGTGAAGTTC
GAGGGCGACACCCTGGTGAACCGCATCGAGCTGAAGGGCATCGACTTCAAGGAGGACGGCAACATCCTGG
GGCACAAGCTGGAGTACAACTACAACAGCCACAACGTCTATATCACCGCCGACAAGCAGAAGAACGGCAT
CAAGGCCAACTTCAAGATCCGCCACAACATCGAGGACGGCGGCGTGCAGCTCGCCGACCACTACCAGCAG
AACACCCCCATCGGCGACGGCCCCGTGCTGCTGCCCGACAACCACTACCTGAGCTACCAGTCCAAGCTGA
GCAAAGACCCCAACGAGAAGCGCGATCACATGGTCCTGCTGGAGTTCGTGACCGCCGCCGGGATCACTCT
CGGCATGGACGAGCTGTACAAGGGCTCTGGTGCTACCAACTTCTCACTGTTGAAACAGGCAGGGGATGTA
GAGGAGAATCCAGGGCCTGGTGCTAGTGGAGACTACAAAGACCATGACGGAGATTATAAAGATCATGACA
TCGATTACAAGGATGACGATGACAAGTCCGGACTCAGATCTGGAGGCTCCGGAGGCCCAGAGCCAGCGAA
GTCTGCTCCCGCCCCGAAAAAGGGCTCCAAGAAGGCGGTGACTAAGGCGCAGAAGAAAGGCGGCAAGAAG
CGCAAGCGCAGCCGCAAGGAGAGCTATTCCATCTATGTGTATAAGGTTCTGAAGCAGGTCCACCCTGACA
CCGGCATTTCGTCCAAGGCCATGGGCATCATGAACTCGTTTGTGAACGACATTTTCGAGCGCATCGCAGG
TGAGGCTTCCCGCCTGGCGCATTACAACAAGCGCTCGACCATCACCTCCAGGGAGATCCAGACGGCCGTG
CGCCTGCTGCTGCCTGGGGAGTTGGCCAAGCACGCCGTGTCCGAGGGTACTAAGGCCATCACCAAGTACA
CCAGCGCTAAGTAATGAGGCGCGCCGCGGCCGCGAATTCGATATCATAATCAACCTCTGGATTACAAAAT
TTGTGAAAGATTGACTGGTATTCTTAACTATGTTGCTCCTTTTACGCTATGTGGATACGCTGCTTTAATG
CCTTTGTATCATGCTATTGCTTCCCGTATGGCTTTCATTTTCTCCTCCTTGTATAAATCCTGGTTAGTTC
TTGCCACGGCGGAACTCATCGCCGCCTGCCTTGCCCGCTGCTGGACAGGGGCTCGGCTGTTGGGCACTGA
CAATTCCGTGGCTCGAGAGATCTTCGACTGTGCCTTCTAGTTGCCAGCCATCTGTTGTTTGCCCCTCCCC
CGTGCCTTCCTTGACCCTGGAAGGTGCCACTCCCACTGTCCTTTCCTAATAAAATGAGGAAATTGCATCG
CATTGTCTGAGTAGGTGTCATTCTATTCTGGGGGGTGGGGTGGGGCAGGACAGCAAGGGGGAGGATTGGG
AAGACAATAGCAGGCATGAGATCTCACGTGCGGACCGAGCGGCCGCAGGAACCCCTAGTGATGGAGTTGG
CCACTCCCTCTCTGCGCGCTCGCTCGCTCACTGAGGCCGGGCGACCAAAGGTCGCCCGACGCCCGGGCTT
TGCCCGGGCGGCCTCAGTGAGCGAGCGAGCGCGCAGCTGCCTGCAGGGGCGCCTATCAGCACACAATTGC
CCATTATACGCGCGTATAATGGACTATTGTGTGCTGATATGATGCGGTATTTTCTCCTTACGCATCTGTG
CGGTATTTCACACCGCATA
[95 nt withheld, positions 3800-3894]
T
[46 nt withheld, positions 3896-3941]
C
[141 nt withheld, positions 3943-4083]
CCTTTGACGTTGGAGTCCACGTTCTTT
[37 nt withheld, positions 4111-4147]
ACTCTATCTCGGGCTATTCTTTTGATTTATAAGGGATTTTGCCGATTTCGGTCTATTGGTTAAAAAATGA
GCTGATTTAACAAAAATTTAACGCGAATTTTAACAAAATATTAACGTTTACAATTTTATGGTGCACTCTC
AGTACAATCTGCTCTGATGCCGCATAGTTAAGCCAGCCCCGACACCCGCCAACACCCGCTGACGCGCCCT
GACGGGCTTGTCTGCTCCCGGCATCCGCTTACAGACAAGCTGTGACCGTCTCCGGGAGCTGCATGTGTCA
GAGGTTTTCACCGTCATCACCGAAACGCGCGAGACGAAAGGGCCTCGTGATACGCCTATTTTTATAGGTT
AATGTCATGATAATAATGGTTTCTTAGACGTCAGGTGGCACTTTTCGGGGAAATGTGCGCGGAACCCCTA
TTTGTTTATTTTTCTAAATACATTCAAATATGTATCCGCTCATGAGACAATAACCCTGATAAATGCTTCA
ATAATATTGAAAAAGGAAGAGTATGAGTATTCAACATTTCCGTGTCGCCCTTATTCCCTTTTTTGCGGCA
TTTTGCCTTCCTGTTTTTGCTCACCCAGAAACGCTGGTGAAAGTAAAAGATGCTGAAGATCAGTTGGGTG
CACGAGTGGGTTACATCGAACTGGATCTCAACAGCGGTAAGATCCTTGAGAGTTTTCGCCCCGAAGAACG
TTTTCCAATGATGAGCACTTTTAAAGTTCTGCTATGTGGCGCGGTATTATCCCGTATTGACGCCGGGCAA
GAGCAACTCGGTCGCCGCATACACTATTCTCAGAATGACTTGGTTGAGTACTCACCAGTCACAGAAAAGC
ATCTTACGGATGGCATGACAGTAAGAGAATTATGCAGTGCTGCCATAACCATGAGTGATAACACTGCGGC
CAACTTACTTCTGACAACGATCGGAGGACCGAAGGAGCTAACCGCTTTTTTGCACAACATGGGGGATCAT
GTAACTCGCCTTGATCGTTGGGAACCGGAGCTGAATGAAGCCATACCAAACGACGAGCGTGACACCACGA
TGCCTGTAGCAATGGCAACAACGTTGCGCAAACTATTAACTGGCGAACTACTTACTCTAGCTTCCCGGCA
ACAATTAATAGACTGGATGGAGGCGGATAAAGTTGCAGGACCACTTCTGCGCTCGGCCCTTCCGGCTGGC
TGGTTTATTGCTGATAAATCTGGAGCCGGTGAGCGTGGGTCTCGCGGTATCATTGCAGCACTGGGGCCAG
ATGGTAAGCCCTCCCGTATCGTAGTTATCTACACGACGGGGAGTCAGGCAACTATGGATGAACGAAATAG
ACAGATCGCTGAGATAGGTGCCTCACTGATTAAGCATTGGTAACTGTCAGACCAAGTTTACTCAT
